>Addgene plasmid #12039 | pAG181 NeuroD 3'UTR mut | depositor full sequence | sequence record 7196 | Author sequence
AGATCTGCGCAGCACCATGGCCTGAAATAACCTCTGAAAGAGGAACTTGGTTAGGTACCTTCTGAGGCGG
AAAGAACCAGCTGTGGAATGTGTGTCAGTTAGGGTGTGGAAAGTCCCCAGGCTCCCCAGCAGGCAGAAGT
ATGCAAAGCATGCATCTCAATTAGTCAGCAACCAGGTGTGGAAAGTCCCCAGGCTCCCCAGCAGGCAGAA
GTATGCAAAGCATGCATCTCAATTAGTCAGCAACCATAGTCCCGCCCCTAACTCCGCCCATCCCGCCCCT
AACTCCGCCCAGTTCCGCCCATTCTCCGCCCCATGGCTGACTAATTTTTTTTATTTATGCAGAGGCCGAG
GCCGCCTCGGCCTCTGAGCTATTCCAGAAGTAGTGAGGAGGCTTTTTTGGAGGCCTAGGCTTTTGCAAAA
AGCTTGATTCTTCTGACACAACAGTCTCGAACTTAAGCTGCAGAAGTTGGTCGTGAGGCACTGGGCAGGT
AAGTATCAAGGTTACAAGACAGGTTTAAGGAGACCAATAGAAACTGGGCTTGTCGAGACAGAGAAGACTC
TTGCGTTTCTGATAGGCACCTATTGGTCTTACTGACATCCACTTTGCCTTTCTCTCCACAGGTGTCCACT
CCCAGTTCAATTACAGCTCTTAAGGCTAGAGTACTTAATACGACTCACTATAGGCTAGCCACCATGACTT
CGAAAGTTTATGATCCAGAACAAAGGAAACGGATGATAACTGGTCCGCAGTGGTGGGCCAGATGTAAACA
AATGAATGTTCTTGATTCATTTATTAATTATTATGATTCAGAAAAACATGCAGAAAATGCTGTTATTTTT
TTACATGGTAACGCGGCCTCTTCTTATTTATGGCGACATGTTGTGCCACATATTGAGCCAGTAGCGCGGT
GTATTATACCAGACCTTATTGGTATGGGCAAATCAGGCAAATCTGGTAATGGTTCTTATAGGTTACTTGA
TCATTACAAATATCTTACTGCATGGTTTGAACTTCTTAATTTACCAAAGAAGATCATTTTTGTCGGCCAT
GATTGGGGTGCTTGTTTGGCATTTCATTATAGCTATGAGCATCAAGATAAGATCAAAGCAATAGTTCACG
CTGAAAGTGTAGTAGATGTGATTGAATCATGGGATGAATGGCCTGATATTGAAGAAGATATTGCGTTGAT
CAAATCTGAAGAAGGAGAAAAAATGGTTTTGGAGAATAACTTCTTCGTGGAAACCATGTTGCCATCAAAA
ATCATGAGAAAGTTAGAACCAGAAGAATTTGCAGCATATCTTGAACCATTCAAAGAGAAAGGTGAAGTTC
GTCGTCCAACATTATCATGGCCTCGTGAAATCCCGTTAGTAAAAGGTGGTAAACCTGACGTTGTACAAAT
TGTTAGGAATTATAATGCTTATCTACGTGCAAGTGATGATTTACCAAAAATGTTTATTGAATCGGACCCA
GGATTCTTTTCCAATGCTATTGTTGAAGGTGCCAAGAAGTTTCCTAATACTGAATTTGTCAAAGTAAAAG
GTCTTCATTTTTCGCAAGAAGATGCACCTGATGAAATGGGAAAATATATCAAATCGTTCGTTGAGCGAGT
TCTCAAAAATGAACAATAATTCTAGGAGCTCTTGCCTTAGCACTTCTTTCCTCTCCAATTGTAAAAAAAA
AAAAAAAAAAAAAAAAAAAAAAAAAATTGCACAATTTGAGCAATTCATTTCACTTTAAAGTCTTTCCGTC
TCCCTAAAATAAAAACCAGAATCATAATTTTCAAGAGAAGAAAAAATTAAGAGATACTGACCCTATCAAA
ACATATCAATTCAACACATTACTTGCACAAGCTTGTATATACATATTATAAATAAATGCCAACATACCCT
TCTTTAAATCAAAAGCTGCTTGACTATCACATACAATTTGCACTGTTACTTTTTAGTCTTTTACTCCTTT
GCTGACCATGATTTTACAGAGAATCTGAAGCTATTGATGTTTCCAGAAAATATAAATGCATGATTTTATA
CATAGTCACAAAAATGGTGGTTTGTCAACTAGTGTTCTAGAGCGGCCGCTTCGAGCAGACATGATAAGAT
ACATTGATGAGTTTGGACAAACCACAACTAGAATGCAGTGAAAAAAATGCTTTATTTGTGAAATTTGTGA
TGCTATTGCTTTATTTGTAACCATTATAAGCTGCAATAAACAAGTTAACAACAACAATTGCATTCATTTT
ATGTTTCAGGTTCAGGGGGAGGTGTGGGAGGTTTTTTAAAGCAAGTAAAACCTCTACAAATGTGGTAAAA
TCGATAAGGATCCAGGTGGCACTTTTCGGGGAAATGTGCGCGGAACCCCTATTTGTTTATTTTTCTAAAT
ACATTCAAATATGTATCCGCTCATGAGACAATAACCCTGATAAATGCTTCAATAATATTGAAAAAGGAAG
AGTATGAGTATTCAACATTTCCGTGTCGCCCTTATTCCCTTTTTTGCGGCATTTTGCCTTCCTGTTTTTG
CTCACCCAGAAACGCTGGTGAAAGTAAAAGATGCTGAAGATCAGTTGGGTGCACGAGTGGGTTACATCGA
ACTGGATCTCAACAGCGGTAAGATCCTTGAGAGTTTTCGCCCCGAAGAACGTTTTCCAATGATGAGCACT
TTTAAAGTTCTGCTATGTGGCGCGGTATTATCCCGTATTGACGCCGGGCAAGAGCAACTCGGTCGCCGCA
TACACTATTCTCAGAATGACTTGGTTGAGTACTCACCAGTCACAGAAAAGCATCTTACGGATGGCATGAC
AGTAAGAGAATTATGCAGTGCTGCCATAACCATGAGTGATAACACTGCGGCCAACTTACTTCTGACAACG
ATCGGAGGACCGAAGGAGCTAACCGCTTTTTTGCACAACATGGGGGATCATGTAACTCGCCTTGATCGTT
GGGAACCGGAGCTGAATGAAGCCATACCAAACGACGAGCGTGACACCACGATGCCTGTAGCAATGGCAAC
AACGTTGCGCAAACTATTAACTGGCGAACTACTTACTCTAGCTTCCCGGCAACAATTAATAGACTGGATG
GAGGCGGATAAAGTTGCAGGACCACTTCTGCGCTCGGCCCTTCCGGCTGGCTGGTTTATTGCTGATAAAT
CTGGAGCCGGTGAGCGTGGGTCTCGCGGTATCATTGCAGCACTGGGGCCAGATGGTAAGCCCTCCCGTAT
CGTAGTTATCTACACGACGGGGAGTCAGGCAACTATGGATGAACGAAATAGACAGATCGCTGAGATAGGT
GCCTCACTGATTAAGCATTGGTAACTGTCAGACCAAGTTTACTCATATATACTTTAGATTGATTTAAAAC
TTCATTTTTAATTTAAAAGGATCTAGGTGAAGATCCTTTTTGATAATCTCATGACCAAAATCCCTTAACG
TGAGTTTTCGTTCCACTGAGCGTCAGACCCCGTAGAAAAGATCAAAGGATCTTCTTGAGATCCTTTTTTT
CTGCGCGTAATCTGCTGCTTGCAAACAAAAAAACCACCGCTACCAGCGGTGGTTTGTTTGCCGGATCAAG
AGCTACCAACTCTTTTTCCGAAGGTAACTGGCTTCAGCAGAGCGCAGATACCAAATACTGTTCTTCTAGT
GTAGCCGTAGTTAGGCCACCACTTCAAGAACTCTGTAGCACCGCCTACATACCTCGCTCTGCTAATCCTG
TTACCAGTGGCTGCTGCCAGTGGCGATAAGTCGTGTCTTACCGGGTTGGACTCAAGACGATAGTTACCGG
ATAAGGCGCAGCGGTCGGGCTGAACGGGGGGTTCGTGCACACAGCCCAGCTTGGAGCGAACGACCTACAC
CGAACTGAGATACCTACAGCGTGAGCTATGAGAAAGCGCCACGCTTCCCGAAGGGAGAAAGGCGGACAGG
TATCCGGTAAGCGGCAGGGTCGGAACAGGAGAGCGCACGAGGGAGCTTCCAGGGGGAAACGCCTGGTATC
TTTATAGTCCTGTCGGGTTTCGCCACCTCTGACTTGAGCGTCGATTTTTGTGATGCTCGTCAGGGGGGCG
GAGCCTATGGAAAAACGCCAGCAACGCGGCCTTTTTACGGTTCCTGGCCTTTTGCTGGCCTTTTGCTCAC
ATGGCTCGAC
Features (pLannotate 1.2.2; 9 found; start..end, strand, type, name):
     62..419     +  promoter       SV40 promoter: SV40 enhancer and early promoter
    489..621     +  intron         chimeric intron: chimera between introns from human β-globin and immunoglobulin heavy chain genes
    666..684     +  promoter       T7 promoter: promoter for bacteriophage T7 RNA polymerase
    694..1629    +  CDS            Rluc: luciferase from the anthozoan coelenterate Renilla reniformis (sea pansy)
   2095..2216    -  polyA_signal   SV40 poly(A) signal: SV40 polyadenylation signal
   2239..2307    -  CDS            large T antigen (fragment): large T antigen from SV40 (simian virus 40)
   2349..2453    +  promoter       AmpR promoter: bla
   2454..3314    +  CDS            AmpR: β-lactamase; bla; confers resistance to ampicillin, carbenicillin, and related antibiotics
   3485..4073    +  rep_origin     ori: high-copy-number ColE1/pMB1/pBR322/pUC origin of replication
