[The description below was written by a language model from this plasmid's Addgene catalogue record and pLannotate feature annotations shown in this document.]
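Description:
pAG181 NeuroD 3'UTR mut is a mammalian Renilla luciferase reporter plasmid built on pIS2, a derivative of the commercial pRL-SV40 vector. It is propagated in E. coli as a high-copy plasmid through a ColE1/pUC-type origin and is selected with ampicillin via the β-lactamase gene under its own bla promoter. The full depositor sequence is about 4.1 kb, consistent with a roughly 3.7 kb backbone plus the 415 bp insert.

The reporter cassette is driven by the SV40 enhancer and early promoter, followed by a chimeric β-globin/immunoglobulin intron that improves transcript processing and expression. A T7 promoter just upstream of the Renilla luciferase (Rluc) coding sequence also permits in vitro transcription. Between the end of Rluc and the SV40 polyadenylation signal lies an unannotated stretch that corresponds to the cloned insert, a fragment of the human NEUROD1 3'UTR inserted between SacI and SpeI sites, both of which are retained. In this version, two microRNA recognition sites (seed matches) in the UTR fragment have been mutated; the record does not state which microRNA they match. The small SV40 large T antigen fragment annotated near the poly(A) signal appears to be residual viral sequence carried with the terminator region rather than a functional gene.

The construct is suited to serve as the seed-mutant control in luciferase assays of microRNA-mediated repression. Comparing its Renilla output in transfected mammalian cells with that of a matching wild-type UTR reporter shows how much repression depends on the intact seed matches. It comes from a study of the widespread impact of mammalian microRNAs on mRNA repression and evolution.
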