Addgene plasmid #12039: pAG181 NeuroD 3'UTR mut
Depositing lab: David Bartel. Depositing organization: Whitehead Institute for Biomedical Research. Publication: The widespread impact of mammalian MicroRNAs on mRNA repression and evolution. Farh KK, Grimson A, Jan C, Lewis BP, Johnston WK, Lim LP, Burge CB, Bartel DP. Science. 2005 Dec 16. 310(5755):1817-21. 10.1126/science.1121158 PubMed 16308420.
Backbone
  Vector backbone: pIS2
  Backbone manufacturer: pIS2 derived from pRL-SV40 (Promega)
  Backbone size w/o insert (bp): 3700
  Vector type: Mammalian Expression, Luciferase
Growth in bacteria
  Bacterial resistance: Ampicillin, 100 μg/mL
  Growth temperature: 37°C
  Growth strain: DH5alpha
  Copy number: High Copy
Gene/Insert
  Gene/Insert name: N14 3'UTR mut (alt name: NeuroD)
  Species: H. sapiens (human)
  Insert size (bp): 415
  Mutation: Mutations in microRNA recognition sites (seed matches): 1807-1812 and 1962-1967.
  GenBank ID: AB018693
  Entrez Gene: NEUROD1 (a.k.a. BETA2, BHF-1, MODY6, NEUROD, T2D, bHLHa3)
  Cloning method: Restriction Enzyme; 5′ cloning site SacI (not destroyed); 3′ cloning site SpeI (not destroyed)
  Sequencing primers: 5′ EBV rev primer (GTGGTTTGTCCAAACTCATC)
Terms and licenses: Academic/Nonprofit Terms; Industry Terms: Not Available to Industry
Depositor comments: NeuroD 3'UTR mutant in renilla luciferase reporter plasmid.
How to cite: pAG181 NeuroD 3'UTR mut was a gift from David Bartel (Addgene plasmid # 12039 ; http://n2t.net/addgene:12039 ; RRID:Addgene_12039)
