>Addgene plasmid #12039 | pAG181 NeuroD 3'UTR mut | addgene partial sequence | sequence record 18632 | EBV-rev 5'-GTGGTTTGTCCAAACTCATC-3'
GNACGTCGCTCGAGCGGCCGCTCTGAACAACTAGTTGACAAACCACCATTTTTGTGACTATGTATAAAAT
CATGCATTTATATTTTCTGGAAACATCAATAGCTTCAGATTCTCTGTAAAATCATGGTCAGCAAAGGAGT
AAAAGACTAAAAAGTAACAGTGCAAATTGTATGTGATAGTCAAGCAGCTTTTGATTTAAAGAAGGGTATG
TTGGCATTTATTTATAATATGTATATACAAGCTTGTGCAAGTAATGTGTTGAATTGATATGTTTTGATAG
GGTCAGTATCTCTTAATTTTTTCTTCTCTTGAAAATTATGATTCTGGTTTTTATTTTAGGGAGACGGAAA
GACTTTAAAGTGAAATGAATTGCTCAAATTGTGCAATTTTTTTTTTTTTTTTTTTTTTTTTTTTTACNAT
TGGAGAGGAAAGAAGTGCTAAGGCAAGAGCNCCNAGAATTATTGTTCATTTTTGAGAACNCNCNCAACGA
ACGATTTGATATATTTTCCCATTTCATCAGGNGCATCTTCTTGCGAAAAATGAAGACCTTTTACTTTGAC
AAATTCAGTATTAGGAAACTTCTTGGCACCTTCAACAATAGCATTGGAAAACGCGCCNNGCNNCCTGTCC
AAAAANCATTTTNGGGNAAATCNTCNCTTGCACGTAGATAAGCATTATAATTCCTAACAATTTGTACAAC
GTCNGGNTTACCACCNTTTACNAACGGGNATTTCCCGAGGCCNTGATAATGTNGGACGACAANCTCCCCC
TTCNCNTNGAANGGNNCAGAAANGCCGCNAANCCCCCGGGCCCCCCCTCCCCGNGATN
